>Addgene plasmid #82521 | pTRIPZ (M)-HT-Cbx7-Delta-CD | depositor full sequence | sequence record 156805 | pTRIPZ (M) HT-Cbx7-Delta-CD
TGGAAGGGCTAATTCACTCCCAAAGAAGACAAGATATCCTTGATCTGTGGATCTACCACACACAAGGCTA
CTTCCCTGATTAGCAGAACTACACACCAGGGCCAGGGGTCAGATATCCACTGACCTTTGGATGGTGCTAC
AAGCTAGTACCAGTTGAGCCAGATAAGGTAGAAGAGGCCAATAAAGGAGAGAACACCAGCTTGTTACACC
CTGTGAGCCTGCATGGGATGGATGACCCGGAGAGAGAAGTGTTAGAGTGGAGGTTTGACAGCCGCCTAGC
ATTTCATCACGTGGCCCGAGAGCTGCATCCGGAGTACTTCAAGAACTGCTGATATCGAGCTTGCTACAAG
GGACTTTCCGCTGGGGACTTTCCAGGGAGGCGTGGCCTGGGCGGGACTGGGGAGTGGCGAGCCCTCAGAT
CCTGCATATAAGCAGCTGCTTTTTGCCTGTACTGGGTCTCTCTGGTTAGACCAGATCTGAGCCTGGGAGC
TCTCTGGCTAACTAGGGAACCCACTGCTTAAGCCTCAATAAAGCTTGCCTTGAGTGCTTCAAGTAGTGTG
TGCCCGTCTGTTGTGTGACTCTGGTAACTAGAGATCCCTCAGACCCTTTTAGTCAGTGTGGAAAATCTCT
AGCAGTGGCGCCCGAACAGGGACTTGAAAGCGAAAGGGAAACCAGAGGAGCTCTCTCGACGCAGGACTCG
GCTTGCTGAAGCGCGCACGGCAAGAGGCGAGGGGCGGCGACTGGTGAGTACGCCAAAAATTTTGACTAGC
GGAGGCTAGAAGGAGAGAGATGGGTGCGAGAGCGTCAGTATTAAGCGGGGGAGAATTAGATCGCGATGGG
AAAAAATTCGGTTAAGGCCAGGGGGAAAGAAAAAATATAAATTAAAACATATAGTATGGGCAAGCAGGGA
GCTAGAACGATTCGCAGTTAATCCTGGCCTGTTAGAAACATCAGAAGGCTGTAGACAAATACTGGGACAG
CTACAACCATCCCTTCAGACAGGATCAGAAGAACTTAGATCATTATATAATACAGTAGCAACCCTCTATT
GTGTGCATCAAAGGATAGAGATAAAAGACACCAAGGAAGCTTTAGACAAGATAGAGGAAGAGCAAAACAA
AAGTAAGACCACCGCACAGCAAGCGGCCGGCCGCTGATCTTCAGACCTGGAGGAGGAGATATGAGGGACA
ATTGGAGAAGTGAATTATATAAATATAAAGTAGTAAAAATTGAACCATTAGGAGTAGCACCCACCAAGGC
AAAGAGAAGAGTGGTGCAGAGAGAAAAAAGAGCAGTGGGAATAGGAGCTTTGTTCCTTGGGTTCTTGGGA
GCAGCAGGAAGCACTATGGGCGCAGCGTCAATGACGCTGACGGTACAGGCCAGACAATTATTGTCTGGTA
TAGTGCAGCAGCAGAACAATTTGCTGAGGGCTATTGAGGCGCAACAGCATCTGTTGCAACTCACAGTCTG
GGGCATCAAGCAGCTCCAGGCAAGAATCCTGGCTGTGGAAAGATACCTAAAGGATCAACAGCTCCTGGGG
ATTTGGGGTTGCTCTGGAAAACTCATTTGCACCACTGCTGTGCCTTGGAATGCTAGTTGGAGTAATAAAT
CTCTGGAACAGATTTGGAATCACACGACCTGGATGGAGTGGGACAGAGAAATTAACAATTACACAAGCTT
AATACACTCCTTAATTGAAGAATCGCAAAACCAGCAAGAAAAGAATGAACAAGAATTATTGGAATTAGAT
AAATGGGCAAGTTTGTGGAATTGGTTTAACATAACAAATTGGCTGTGGTATATAAAATTATTCATAATGA
TAGTAGGAGGCTTGGTAGGTTTAAGAATAGTTTTTGCTGTACTTTCTATAGTGAATAGAGTTAGGCAGGG
ATATTCACCATTATCGTTTCAGACCCACCTCCCAACCCCGAGGGGACCCGACAGGCCCGAAGGAATAGAA
GAAGAAGGTGGAGAGAGAGACAGAGACAGATCCATTCGATTAGTGAACGGATCGGCACTGCGTGCGCCAA
TTCTGCAGACAAATGGCAGTATTCATCCACAATTTTAAAAGAAAAGGGGGGATTGGGGGGTACAGTGCAG
GGGAAAGAATAGTAGACATAATAGCAACAGACATACAAACTAAAGAATTACAAAAACAAATTACAAAAAT
TCAAAATTTTCGGGTTTATTACAGGGACAGCAGAGATCCAGTTTGGTTAGTACCGGGCCCGCTCTAGTCC
GGAATCAGTCCTGCTCCTCGGCCACGAAGTGCACGCAGTTGCCGGCCGGGTCGCGCAGGGCGAACTCCCG
CCCCCACGGCTGCTCGCCGATCTCGGTCATGGCCGGCCCGGAGGCGTCCCGGAAGTTCGTGGACACGACC
TCCGACCACTCGGCGTACAGCTCGTCCAGGCCGCGCACCCACACCCAGGCCAGGGTGTTGTCCGGCACCA
CCTGGTCCTGGACCGCGCTGATGAACAGGGTCACGTCGTCCCGGACCACACCGGCGAAGTCGTCCTCCAC
GAAGTCCCGGGAGAACCCGAGCCGGTCGGTCCAGAACTCGACCGCTCCGGCGACGTCGCGCGCGGTGAGC
ACCGGAACGGCACTGGTCAACTTGGCCATGGTGGCCCTCCTATAGTGAGTCGTATTATACTATGCCGATA
TACTATGCCGATGATTAATTGTCAACACGTGCTGCAGGTCCGAGGTTCTAGACGAGTTTACTCCCTATCA
GTGATAGAGAACGATGTCGAGTTTACTCCCTATCAGTGATAGAGAACGTATGTCGAGTTTACTCCCTATC
AGTGATAGAGAACGTATGTCGAGTTTACTCCCTATCAGTGATAGAGAACGTATGTCGAGTTTATCCCTAT
CAGTGATAGAGAACGTATGTCGAGTTTACTCCCTATCAGTGATAGAGAACGTATGTCGAGGTAGGCGTGT
ACGGTGGGAGGCCTATATAAGCAGAGCTCGTTTAGTGAACCGTCAGATCGCACCGGTCCGCTCGAGGGCC
ACCATGGCAGAAATCGGTACTGGCTTTCCATTCGACCCCCATTATGTGGAAGTCCTGGGCGAGCGCATGC
ACTACGTCGATGTTGGTCCGCGCGATGGCACCCCTGTGCTGTTCCTGCACGGTAACCCGACCTCCTCCTA
CGTGTGGCGCAACATCATCCCGCATGTTGCACCGACCCATCGCTGCATTGCTCCAGACCTGATCGGTATG
GGCAAATCCGACAAACCAGACCTGGGTTATTTCTTCGACGACCACGTCCGCTTCATGGATGCCTTCATCG
AAGCCCTGGGTCTGGAAGAGGTCGTCCTGGTCATTCACGACTGGGGCTCCGCTCTGGGTTTCCACTGGGC
CAAGCGCAATCCAGAGCGCGTCAAAGGTATTGCATTTATGGAGTTCATCCGCCCTATCCCGACCTGGGAC
GAATGGCCAGAATTTGCCCGCGAGACCTTCCAGGCCTTCCGCACCACCGACGTCGGCCGCAAGCTGATCA
TCGATCAGAACGTTTTTATCGAGGGTACGCTGCCGATGGGTGTCGTCCGCCCGCTGACTGAAGTCGAGAT
GGACCATTACCGCGAGCCGTTCCTGAATCCTGTTGACCGCGAGCCACTGTGGCGCTTCCCAAACGAGCTG
CCAATCGCCGGTGAGCCAGCGAACATCGTCGCGCTGGTCGAAGAATACATGGACTGGCTGCACCAGTCCC
CTGTCCCGAAGCTGCTGTTCTGGGGCACCCCAGGCGTTCTGATCCCACCGGCCGAAGCCGCTCGCCTGGC
CAAAAGCCTGCCTAACTGCAAGGCTGTGGACATCGGCCCGGGTCTGAATCTGCTGCAAGAAGACAACCCG
GACCTGATCGGCAGCGAGATCGCGCGCTGGCTGTCGACGCTCGAGATTTCCGGCGCGAATTCACTTGCTA
GAGACCGAGCATCGGGGTATAGGAAGAGAGGTCCGAAACCCAAGCGGCTTCTGCTGCAGCGGCTGTACAG
CATGGACCTGCGGAGCTCCCACAAGGCCAAGGGCAAGGAGAAGCTCTGCTTCTCCCTGACGTGCCCACTC
GGCAGCGGGAGCCCTGAGGGGGTGGTCAAGGCGGGGGCACCTGAGCTGGTGGACAAGGGCCCCTTGGTGC
CCACCCTGCCCTTCCCGCTCCGCAAGCCCCGAAAGGCCCACAAGTACCTGCGGCTCTCGCGCAAGAAGTT
CCCGCCCCGCGGGCCCAACCTGGAGAGCCACAGCCATCGACGGGAGCTCTTCCTGCAGGAGCCACCGGCC
CCAGACGTCCTGCAGGCGGCTGGCGAGTGGGAGCCTGCTGCGCAGCCCCCTGAAGAGGAGGCAGATGCCG
ACCTGGCCGAGGGGCCCCCTCCCTGGACACCTGCGCTCCCCTCAAGTGAGGTGACCGTGACCGACATCAC
CGCCAACTCCATCACCGTCACCTTCCGCGAGGCCCAGGCAGCTGAGGGCTTCTTCCGAGACCGCAGTGGG
AAGTTCTGAGCGGACGCGTGGCCTCCGCGCCGGGTTTTGGCGCCTCCCGCGGGCGCCCCCCTCCTCACGG
CGAGCGCTGCCACGTCAGACGAAGGGCGCAGCGAGCGTCCTGATCCTTCCGCCCGGACGCTCAGGACAGC
GGCCCGCTGCTCATAAGACTCGGCCTTAGAACCCCAGTATCAGCAGAAGGACATTTTAGGACGGGACTTG
GGTGACTCTAGGGCACTGGTTTTCTTTCCAGAGAGCGGAACAGGCGAGGAAAAGTAGTCCCTTCTCGGCG
ATTCTGCGGAGGGATCTCCGTGGGGCGGTGAACGCCGATGATTATATAAGGACGCGCCGGGTGTGGCACA
GCTAGTTCCGTCGCAGCCGGGATTTGGGTCGCGGTTCTTGTTTGTGGATCGCTGTGATCGTCACTTGGTG
AGTAGCGGGCTGCTGGGCTGGCCGGGGCTTTCGTGGCCGCCGGGCCGCTCGGTGGGACGGAAGCGTGTGG
AGAGACCGCCAAGGGCTGTAGTCTGGGTCCGCGAGCAAGGTTGCCCTGAACTGGGGGTTGGGGGGAGCGC
AGCAAAATGGCGGCTGTTCCCGAGTCTTGAATGGAAGACGCTTGTGAGGCGGGCTGTGAGGTCGTTGAAA
CAAGGTGGGGGGCATGGTGGGCGGCAAGAACCCAAGGTCTTGAGGCCTTCGCTAATGCGGGAAAGCTCTT
ATTCGGGTGAGATGGGCTGGGGCACCATCTGGGGACCCTGACGTGAAGTTTGTCACTGACTGGAGAACTC
GGTTTGTCGTCTGTTGCGGGGGCGGCAGTTATGGCGGTGCCGTTGGGCAGTGCACCCGTACCTTTGGGAG
CGCGCGCCCTCGTCGTGTCGTGACGTCACCCGTTCTGTTGGCTTATAATGCAGGGTGGGGCCACCTGCCG
GTAGGTGTGCGGTAGGCTTTTCTCCGTCGCAGGACGCAGGGTTCGGGCCTAGGGTAGGCTCTCCTGAATC
GACAGGCGCCGGACCTCTGGTGAGGGGAGGGATAAGTGAGGCGTCAGTTTCTTTGGTCGGTTTTATGTAC
CTATCTTCTTAAGTAGCTGAAGCTCCGGTTTTGAACTATGCGCTCGGGGTTGGCGAGTGTGTTTTGTGAA
GTTTTTTAGGCACCTTTTGAAATGTAATCATTTGGGTCAATATGTAATTTTCAGTGTTAGACTAGTAAAT
TGTCCGCTAAATTCTGGCCGTTTTTGGCTTTTTTGTTAGACGCTAGCGGATCCGCCACCATGTCTAGGCT
GGACAAGAGCAAAGTCATAAACGGAGCTCTGGAATTACTCAATGGTGTCGGTATCGAAGGCCTGACGACA
AGGAAACTCGCTCAAAAGCTGGGAGTTGAGCAGCCTACCCTGTACTGGCACGTGAAGAACAAGCGGGCCC
TGCTCGATGCCCTGCCAATCGAGATGCTGGACAGGCATCATACCCACTTCTGCCCCCTGGAAGGCGAGTC
ATGGCAAGACTTTCTGCGGAACAACGCCAAGTCATACCGCTGTGCTCTCCTCTCACATCGCGACGGGGCT
AAAGTGCATCTCGGCACCCGCCCAACAGAGAAACAGTACGAAACCCTGGAAAATCAGCTCGCGTTCCTGT
GTCAGCAAGGCTTCTCCCTGGAGAACGCACTGTACGCTCTGTCCGCCGTGGGCCACTTTACACTGGGCTG
CGTATTGGAGGAACAGGAGCATCAAGTAGCAAAAGAGGAAAGAGAGACACCTACCACCGATTCTATGCCC
CCACTTCTGAGACAAGCAATTGAGCTGTTCGACCGGCAGGGAGCCGAACCTGCCTTCCTTTTCGGCCTGG
AACTAATCATATGTGGCCTGGAGAAACAGCTAAAGTGCGAAAGCGGCGGGCCGACCGACGCCCTTGACGA
TTTTGACTTAGACATGCTCCCAGCCGATGCCCTTGACGATTTTGACCTTGACATGCTCCCCGGGTAAGGA
TCCGCGGCCGCAAATTCCGCCCCTCTCCCTCCCCCCCCCCTAACGTTACTGGCCGAAGCCGCTTGGAATA
AGGCCGGTGTGCGTTTGTCTATATGTTATTTTCCACCATATTGCCGTCTTTTGGCAATGTGAGGGCCCGG
AAACCTGGCCCTGTCTTCTTGACGAGCATTCCTAGGGGTCTTTCCCCTCTCGCCAAAGGAATGCAAGGTC
TGTTGAATGTCGTGAAGGAAGCAGTTCCTCTGGAAGCTTCTTGAAGACAAACAACGTCTGTAGCGACCCT
TTGCAGGCAGCGGAACCCCCCACCTGGCGACAGGTGCCTCTGCGGCCAAAAGCCACGTGTATAAGATACA
CCTGCAAAGGCGGCACAACCCCAGTGCCACGTTGTGAGTTGGATAGTTGTGGAAAGAGTCAAATGGCTCT
CCTCAAGCGTATTCAACAAGGGGCTGAAGGATGCCCAGAAGGTACCCCATTGTATGGGATCTGATCTGGG
GCCTCGGTGCACATGCTTTACATGTGTTTAGTCGAGGTTAAAAAAACGTCTAGGCCCCCCGAACCACGGG
GACGTGGTTTTCCTTTGAAAAACACGATAATACCATGGCCACCGAGTACAAGCCCACGGTGCGCCTCGCC
ACCCGCGACGACGTCCCCCGGGCCGTACGCACCCTCGCCGCCGCGTTCGCCGACTACCCCGCCACGCGCC
ACACCGTCGACCCGGACCGCCACATCGAGCGGGTCACCGAGCTGCAAGAACTCTTCCTCACGCGCGTCGG
GCTCGACATCGGCAAGGTGTGGGTCGCGGACGACGGCGCCGCGGTGGCGGTCTGGACCACGCCGGAGAGC
GTCGAAGCGGGGGCGGTGTTCGCCGAGATCGGCTCGCGCATGGCCGAGTTGAGCGGTTCCCGGCTGGCCG
CGCAGCAACAGATGGAAGGCCTCCTGGCGCCGCACCGGCCCAAGGAGCCCGCGTGGTTCCTGGCCACCGT
CGGCGTCTCGCCCGACCACCAGGGCAAGGGTCTGGGCAGCGCCGTCGTGCTCCCCGGAGTGGAGGCGGCC
GAGCGCGCTGGGGTGCCCGCCTTCCTGGAGACCTCCGCGCCCCGCAACCTCCCCTTCTACGAGCGGCTCG
GCTTCACCGTCACCGCCGACGTCGAGGTGCCCGAAGGACCGCGCACCTGGTGCATGACCCGCAAGCCCGG
TGCCTGAGTTCGCGTCTGGAACAATCAACCTCTGGATTACAAAATTTGTGAAAGATTGACTGGTATTCTT
AACTATGTTGCTCCTTTTACGCTATGTGGATACGCTGCTTTAATGCCTTTGTATCATGCTATTGCTTCCC
GTATGGCTTTCATTTTCTCCTCCTTGTATAAATCCTGGTTGCTGTCTCTTTATGAGGAGTTGTGGCCCGT
TGTCAGGCAACGTGGCGTGGTGTGCACTGTGTTTGCTGACGCAACCCCCACTGGTTGGGGCATTGCCACC
ACCTGTCAGCTCCTTTCCGGGACTTTCGCTTTCCCCCTCCCTATTGCCACGGCGGAACTCATCGCCGCCT
GCCTTGCCCGCTGCTGGACAGGGGCTCGGCTGTTGGGCACTGACAATTCCGTGGTGTTGTCGGGGAAGCT
GACGTCCTTTCCATGGCTGCTCGCCTGTGTTGCCACCTGGATTCTGCGCGGGACGTCCTTCTGCTACGTC
CCTTCGGCCCTCAATCCAGCGGACCTTCCTTCCCGCGGCCTGCTGCCGGCTCTGCGGCCTCTTCCGCGTC
TTCGCCTTCGCCCTCAGACGAGTCGGATCTCCCTTTGGGCCGCCTCCCCGCCTGGAATTAATTCTGCAGT
CGAGACCTAGAAAAACATGGAGCAATCACAAGTAGCAATACAGCAGCTACCAATGCTGATTGTGCCTGGC
TAGAAGCACAAGAGGAGGAGGAGGTGGGTTTTCCAGTCACACCTCAGGTACCTTTAAGACCAATGACTTA
CAAGGCAGCTGTAGATCTTAGCCACTTTTTAAAAGAAAAGAGGGGACTGGAAGGGCTAATTCACTCCCAA
CGAAGACAAGATCTGCTTTTTGCTTGTACTGGGTCTCTCTGGTTAGACCAGATCTGAGCCTGGGAGCTCT
CTGGCTAACTAGGGAACCCACTGCTTAAGCCTCAATAAAGCTTGCCTTGAGTGCTTCAAGTAGTGTGTGC
CCGTCTGTTGTGTGACTCTGGTAACTAGAGATCCCTCAGACCCTTTTAGTCAGTGTGGAAAATCTCTAGC
AGTAGTAGTTCATGTCATCTTATTATTCAGTATTTATAACTTGCAAAGAAATGAATATCAGAGAGTGAGA
GGCCTTGACATTGTTTAAACCCGCTGATCAGCCTCGACTGTGCCTTCTAGTTGCCAGCCATCTGTTGTTT
GCCCCTCCCCCGTGCCTTCCTTGACCCTGGAAGGTGCCACTCCCACTGTCCTTTCCTAATAAAATGAGGA
AATTGCATCGCATTGTCTGAGTAGGTGTCATTCTATTCTGGGGGGTGGGGTGGGGCAGGACAGCAAGGGG
GAGGATTGGGAAGACAATAGCAGGCATGCTGGGGATGCGGTGGGCTCTATGGCTTCTGAGGCGGAAAGAA
CCAGCTGGGGCTCTAGGGGGTATCCCC
[124 nt withheld, positions 9058-9181]
C
[91 nt withheld, positions 9183-9273]
A
[49 nt withheld, positions 9275-9323]
CCTTTGACGTTGGAGTCCACGTTCTTT
[37 nt withheld, positions 9351-9387]
ACCCTATCTCGGTCTATTCTTTTGATTTATAAGGGATTTTGCCGATTTCGGCCTATTGGTTAAAAAATGA
GCTGATTTAACAAAAATTTAACGCGAATTAATTCTGTGGAATGTGTGTCAGTTAGGGTGTGGAAAGTCCC
CAGGCTCCCCAGCAGGCAGAAGTATGCAAAGCATGCATCTCAATTAGTCAGCAACCAGGTGTGGAAAGTC
CCCAGGCTCCCCAGCAGGCAGAAGTATGCAAAGCATGCATCTCAATTAGTCAGCAACCATAGTCCCGCCC
CTAACTCCGCCCATCCCGCCCCTAACTCCGCCCAGTTCCGCCCATTCTCCGCCCCATGGCTGACTAATTT
TTTTTATTTATGCAGAGGCCGAGGCCGCCTCTGCCTCTGAGCTATTCCAGAAGTAGTGAGGAGGCTTTTT
TGGAGGCCTAGGCTTTTGCAAAAAGCTCCCGGGAGCTTGTATATCCATTTTCGGATCTGATCAGCACGTG
ATGAAAAAGCCTGAACTCACCGCGACGTCTGTCGAGAAGTTTCTGATCGAAAAGTTCGACAGCGTCTCCG
ACCTGATGCAGCTCTCGGAGGGCGAAGAATCTCGTGCTTTCAGCTTCGATGTAGGAGGGCGTGGATATGT
CCTGCGGGTAAATAGCTGCGCCGATGGTTTCTACAAAGATCGTTATGTTTATCGGCACTTTGCATCGGCC
GCGCTCCCGATTCCGGAAGTGCTTGACATTGGGGAATTAATTCAGCGAGAGCCTGACCTATTGCATCTCC
CGCCGTGCACAGGGTGTCACGTTGCAAGACCTGCCTGAAACCGAACTGCCCGCTGTTCTGCAGCCGGTCG
CGGAGGCCATGGATGCGATCGCTGCGGCCGATCTTAGCCAGACGAGCGGGTTCGGCCCATTCGGACCGCA
AGGAATCGGTCAATACACTACATGGCGTGATTTCATATGCGCGATTGCTGATCCCCATGTGTATCACTGG
CAAACTGTGATGGACGACACCGTCAGTGCGTCCGTCGCGCAGGCTCTCGATGAGCTGATGCTTTGGGCCG
AGGACTGCCCCGAAGTCCGGCACCTCGTGCACGCGGATTTCGGCTCCAACAATGTCCTGACGGACAATGG
CCGCATAACAGCGGTCATTGACTGGAGCGAGGCGATGTTCGGGGATTCCCAATACGAGGTCGCCAACATC
TTCTTCTGGAGGCCGTGGTTGGCTTGTATGGAGCAGCAGACGCGCTACTTCGAGCGGAGGCATCCGGAGC
TTGCAGGATCGCCGCGGCTCCGGGCGTATATGCTCCGCATTGGTCTTGACCAACTCTATCAGAGCTTGGT
TGACGGCAATTTCGATGATGCAGCTTGGGCGCAGGGTCGATGCGACGCAATCGTCCGATCCGGAGCCGGG
ACTGTCGGGCGTACACAAATCGCCCGCAGAAGCGCGGCCGTCTGGACCGATGGCTGTGTAGAAGTACTCG
CCGATAGTGGAAACCGACGCCCCAGCACTCGTCCGAGGGCAAAGGAATAGCACGTGCTACGAGATTTCGA
TTCCACCGCCGCCTTCTATGAAAGGTTGGGCTTCGGAATCGTTTTCCGGGACGCCGGCTGGATGATCCTC
CAGCGCGGGGATCTCATGCTGGAGTTCTTCGCCCACCCCAACTTGTTTATTGCAGCTTATAATGGTTACA
AATAAAGCAATAGCATCACAAATTTCACAAATAAAGCATTTTTTTCACTGCATTCTAGTTGTGGTTTGTC
CAAACTCATCAATGTATCTTATCATGTCTGTATACCGTCGACCTCTAGCTAGAGCTTGGCGTAATCATGG
TCATAGCTGTTTCCTGTGTGAAATTGTTATCCGCTCACAATTCCACACAACATACGAGCCGGAAGCATAA
AGTGTAAAGCCTGGGGTGCCTAATGAGTGAGCTAACTCACATTAATTGCGTTGCGCTCACTGCCCGCTTT
CCAGTCGGGAAACCTGTCGTGCCAGCTGCATTAATGAATCGGCCAACGCGCGGGGAGAGGCGGTTTGCGT
ATTGGGCGCTCTTCCGCTTCCTCGCTCACTGACTCGCTGCGCTCGGTCGTTCGGCTGCGGCGAGCGGTAT
CAGCTCACTCAAAGGCGGTAATACGGTTATCCACAGAATCAGGGGATAACGCAGGAAAGAACATGTGAGC
AAAAGGCCAGCAAAAGGCCAGGAACCGTAAAAAGGCCGCGTTGCTGGCGTTTTTCCATAGGCTCCGCCCC
CCTGACGAGCATCACAAAAATCGACGCTCAAGTCAGAGGTGGCGAAACCCGACAGGACTATAAAGATACC
AGGCGTTTCCCCCTGGAAGCTCCCTCGTGCGCTCTCCTGTTCCGACCCTGCCGCTTACCGGATACCTGTC
CGCCTTTCTCCCTTCGGGAAGCGTGGCGCTTTCTCATAGCTCACGCTGTAGGTATCTCAGTTCGGTGTAG
GTCGTTCGCTCCAAGCTGGGCTGTGTGCACGAACCCCCCGTTCAGCCCGACCGCTGCGCCTTATCCGGTA
ACTATCGTCTTGAGTCCAACCCGGTAAGACACGACTTATCGCCACTGGCAGCAGCCACTGGTAACAGGAT
TAGCAGAGCGAGGTATGTAGGCGGTGCTACAGAGTTCTTGAAGTGGTGGCCTAACTACGGCTACACTAGA
AGAACAGTATTTGGTATCTGCGCTCTGCTGAAGCCAGTTACCTTCGGAAAAAGAGTTGGTAGCTCTTGAT
CCGGCAAACAAACCACCGCTGGTAGCGGTGGTTTTTTTGTTTGCAAGCAGCAGATTACGCGCAGAAAAAA
AGGATCTCAAGAAGATCCTTTGATCTTTTCTACGGGGTCTGACGCTCAGTGGAACGAAAACTCACGTTAA
GGGATTTTGGTCATGAGATTATCAAAAAGGATCTTCACCTAGATCCTTTTAAATTAAAAATGAAGTTTTA
AATCAATCTAAAGTATATATGAGTAAACTTGGTCTGACAGTTACCAATGCTTAATCAGTGAGGCACCTAT
CTCAGCGATCTGTCTATTTCGTTCATCCATAGTTGCCTGACTCCCCGTCGTGTAGATAACTACGATACGG
GAGGGCTTACCATCTGGCCCCAGTGCTGCAATGATACCGCGAGACCCACGCTCACCGGCTCCAGATTTAT
CAGCAATAAACCAGCCAGCCGGAAGGGCCGAGCGCAGAAGTGGTCCTGCAACTTTATCCGCCTCCATCCA
GTCTATTAATTGTTGCCGGGAAGCTAGAGTAAGTAGTTCGCCAGTTAATAGTTTGCGCAACGTTGTTGCC
ATTGCTACAGGCATCGTGGTGTCACGCTCGTCGTTTGGTATGGCTTCATTCAGCTCCGGTTCCCAACGAT
CAAGGCGAGTTACATGATCCCCCATGTTGTGCAAAAAAGCGGTTAGCTCCTTCGGTCCTCCGATCGTTGT
CAGAAGTAAGTTGGCCGCAGTGTTATCACTCATGGTTATGGCAGCACTGCATAATTCTCTTACTGTCATG
CCATCCGTAAGATGCTTTTCTGTGACTGGTGAGTACTCAACCAAGTCATTCTGAGAATAGTGTATGCGGC
GACCGAGTTGCTCTTGCCCGGCGTCAATACGGGATAATACCGCGCCACATAGCAGAACTTTAAAAGTGCT
CATCATTGGAAAACGTTCTTCGGGGCGAAAACTCTCAAGGATCTTACCGCTGTTGAGATCCAGTTCGATG
TAACCCACTCGTGCACCCAACTGATCTTCAGCATCTTTTACTTTCACCAGCGTTTCTGGGTGAGCAAAAA
CAGGAAGGCAAAATGCCGCAAAAAAGGGAATAAGGGCGACACGGAAATGTTGAATACTCATACTCTTCCT
TTTTCAATATTATTGAAGCATTTATCAGGGTTATTGTCTCATGAGCGGATACATATTTGAATGTATTTAG
AAAAATAAACAAATAGGGGTTCCGCGCACATTTCCCCGAAAAGTGCCACCTGACGTCGACGGATCGGGAG
ATCAACTTGTTTATTGCAGCTTATAATGGTTACAAATAAAGCAATAGCATCACAAATTTCACAAATAAAG
CATTTTTTTCACTGCATTCTAGTTGTGGTTTGTCCAAACTCATCAATGTATCTTATCATGTCTGGATCAA
CTGGATAACTCAAGCTAACCAAAATCATCCCAAACTTCCCACCCCATACCCTATTACCACTGCCAATTAC
CTGTGGTTTCATTTACTCTAAACCTGTGATTCCTCTGAATTATTTTCATTTTAAAGAAATTGTATTTGTT
AAATATGTACTACAAACTTAGTAGT
Features (pLannotate 1.2.2; 34 found; start..end, strand, type, name):
    377..634     +  LTR            5' LTR (truncated): truncated 5' long terminal repeat (LTR) from HIV-1
    681..806     +  misc_feature   HIV-1 Ψ: packaging signal of human immunodeficiency virus type 1
    790..1128    +  CDS            HIV-1 gag (fragment): gag protein from human immunodeficiency virus 1; gag
   1303..1536    +  misc_feature   RRE: The Rev response element (RRE) of HIV-1 allows for Rev-dependent mRNA export from the nucleus to the cytoplasm.
   1913..2013    +  CDS            Rev (fragment): human immunodeficiency virus 1 (HIV-1) Rev protein; rev; enhances nuclear export of unspliced and incompletely spliced viral mRNAs
   2063..2180    +  misc_feature   cPPT/CTS: central polypurine tract and central termination sequence of HIV-1
   2245..2619    -  CDS            BleoR: antibiotic-binding protein; Sh ble from Streptoalloteichus hindustanus; confers resistance to bleomycin, phleomycin, and Zeocin™
   2639..2686    -  promoter       EM7 promoter: synthetic bacterial promoter&nbsp
   2713..2991    +  promoter       tight TRE promoter (fragment): Tet-responsive promoter PTight, consisting of seven tet operator sequences followed by the minimal CMV promoter
   3014..3904    +  CDS            HaloTag®: modified bacterial dehalogenase that forms covalent bonds with chloroalkane derivatives
   3920..4486    +  CDS            CBX7 (fragment): CBX7_HUMAN - Experimental evidence at protein level: Swiss-Prot protein existence level 1. Component of a Polycomb group (PcG) multiprotein PRC1-like complex, a complex class required to maintain the transcriptionally repressive state of many genes, including Hox genes, throughout development. PcG PRC1 complex acts via chromatin remodeling and modification of histones; it mediates monoubiquitination of histone H2A 'Lys-119', rendering chromatin heritably changed in its expressibility. Promotes histone H3 trimethylation at 'Lys-9' (H3K9me3). Binds to trimethylated lysine residues in histones, a
   4500..5711    +  promoter       UbC promoter: human ubiquitin C promoter
   5730..6437    +  CDS            rtTA3: reverse tetracycline transactivator 3 activates expression from Tet-responsive promoters in the presence of doxycycline
   6460..7032    +  misc_feature   IRES: internal ribosome entry site (IRES) of the encephalomyocarditis virus (EMCV)
   7041..7637    +  CDS            PuroR: puromycin N-acetyltransferase; pac from Streptomyces alboniger; confers resistance to puromycin
   7653..8241    +  misc_feature   WPRE: woodchuck hepatitis virus posttranscriptional regulatory element
   8258..8446    +  CDS            nef (fragment): NEF_HV1Z2 - Experimental evidence at protein level: Swiss-Prot protein existence level 1. Extracellular Nef protein targets CD4(+) T-lymphocytes for apoptosis by interacting with CXCR4 surface receptors. From Human immunodeficiency virus type 1 group M subtype D (isolate Z2/CDC-Z34) (HIV-1).
   8448..8681    +  LTR            3' LTR (ΔU3): self-inactivating 3' long terminal repeat (LTR) from HIV-1
   8788..9012    +  polyA_signal   bGH poly(A) signal: bovine growth hormone polyadenylation signal
   9016..9037    +  promoter       SV40 promoter (fragment): SV40 enhancer and early promoter
   9058..9486    +  rep_origin     f1 ori (sequence partly withheld): f1 bacteriophage origin of replication; arrow indicates direction of (+) strand synthesis
   9500..9829    +  promoter       SV40 promoter: SV40 enhancer and early promoter
   9878..10907   +  CDS            HygR (fragment): aminoglycoside phosphotransferase from E. coli; aph(4)-Ia; confers resistance to hygromycin
  10917..11042   +  CDS            ble (fragment): BLE_KLEPN - Experimental evidence at protein level: Swiss-Prot protein existence level 1. Binding protein with a strong affinity to the bleomycin family of antibiotics. Binds to CL990; an antimitotic-antibiotic compound. From Klebsiella pneumoniae.
  11037..11158   +  polyA_signal   SV40 poly(A) signal: SV40 polyadenylation signal
  11229..11251   -  protein_bind   lac operator (fragment): The lac repressor binds to the lac operator to inhibit transcription in E. coli. This inhibition can be relieved by adding lactose or isopropyl-β-D-thiogalactopyranoside (IPTG). lac repressor encoded by lacI
  11255..11285   -  promoter       lac promoter: promoter for the E. coli lac operon
  11300..11321   -  protein_bind   CAP binding site: CAP binding activates transcription in the presence of cAMP. E. coli catabolite activator protein
  11334..11426   -  CDS            lacI (fragment): lac repressor; lacI; The lac repressor binds to the lac operator to inhibit transcription in E. coli. This inhibition can be relieved by adding lactose or isopropyl-β-D-thiogalactopyranoside (IPTG).
  11609..12197   -  rep_origin     ori: high-copy-number ColE1/pMB1/pBR322/pUC origin of replication
  12368..13228   -  CDS            AmpR: β-lactamase; bla; confers resistance to ampicillin, carbenicillin, and related antibiotics
  13229..13333   -  promoter       AmpR promoter: bla
  13381..13515   +  polyA_signal   SV40 poly(A) signal: SV40 polyadenylation signal
  13682..329     +  CDS            nef (fragment) (across the origin): NEF_HV1BR - Experimental evidence at protein level: Swiss-Prot protein existence level 1. Extracellular Nef protein targets CD4(+) T-lymphocytes for apoptosis by interacting with CXCR4 surface receptors (PubMed:14990729). From Human immunodeficiency virus type 1 group M subtype B (isolate BRU/LAI) (HIV-1).
