[The description below was written by a language model from this plasmid's Addgene catalogue record and pLannotate feature annotations shown in this document.]
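Description:
pTRIPZ (M)-HT-Cbx7-Delta-CD is a self-inactivating HIV-1-based lentiviral transfer plasmid of about 13.7 kb, built on a modified pTRIPZ backbone for expression of a HaloTag-fused mutant of human CBX7 in mammalian cells. It is propagated in E. coli through a high-copy ColE1/pUC-type origin with ampicillin resistance. An f1 origin is also present, along with an EM7-driven bleomycin/Zeocin resistance gene inside the proviral region. Outside the LTRs, the annotation finds an SV40 promoter followed by hygromycin and ble resistance fragments, which the catalogue does not list as usable markers. The viral region contains a truncated 5' LTR, the Ψ packaging signal with a gag fragment, RRE, cPPT/CTS, WPRE and a ΔU3 3' LTR, so packaging functions must be supplied in trans.

The payload is an N-terminal HaloTag, a modified dehalogenase that bonds covalently to chloroalkane ligands, followed by a CBX7 fragment lacking amino acids 1–62. This deletion removes the chromodomain of this Polycomb PRC1 component. The catalogue gives the promoter as CMV, but the feature table places a fragment of the tight Tet-responsive promoter (tet operators plus a minimal CMV promoter) directly upstream of the fusion. Downstream, a UbC promoter drives rtTA3, followed by an EMCV IRES and the puromycin resistance gene. This single-vector arrangement suggests that expression of the fusion is doxycycline-dependent and that transduced cells can be selected with puromycin, although the record does not describe inducibility explicitly. The construct suits stable cell lines in which the chromodomain-deleted protein can be labelled through HaloTag, for example to compare its behaviour with wild-type CBX7, though the record does not state a specific application.
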