Addgene plasmid #82521: pTRIPZ (M)-HT-Cbx7-Delta-CD
Purpose: Lentivirus vector. Expresses mutant Halotag-Cbx7-Delta-CD fusion proteins in mammalian cells. Cbx7 chromodomain deletion deletion of amino acids 1–62.
Depositing lab: Xiaojun Ren. Depositing organization: University of Colorado, Denver.
Backbone
  Vector backbone: pTRIPZ (M)
  Backbone size w/o insert (bp): 13000
  Total vector size (bp): 13682
  Vector type: Mammalian Expression, Lentiviral
  Selectable markers: Puromycin
Growth in bacteria
  Bacterial resistance: Ampicillin, 100 μg/mL
  Growth temperature: 37°C
  Growth strain: NEB Stable
  Copy number: Unknown
Gene/Insert
  Gene/Insert name: Chromobox Homolog 7 (alt name: Cbx7)
  Species: H. sapiens (human)
  Insert size (bp): 570
  Mutation: deletion of amino acids 1–62
  GenBank ID: NM_175709
  Entrez Gene: CBX7
  Promoter: CMV
  Tag / fusion protein: HaloTag (N terminal on insert)
  Cloning method: Restriction Enzyme; 5′ cloning site EcoR1 (unknown if destroyed); 3′ cloning site Mlu1 (unknown if destroyed)
  Sequencing primers: 5′ AAGACAACCCGGACCTGATCGGCAG; 3′ tcctcacggcgagcgctgccacgt
Terms and licenses: Academic/Nonprofit Terms; Industry Terms: Not Available to Industry
How to cite: pTRIPZ (M)-HT-Cbx7-Delta-CD was a gift from Xiaojun Ren (Addgene plasmid # 82521 ; http://n2t.net/addgene:82521 ; RRID:Addgene_82521)
