>Addgene plasmid #82521 | pTRIPZ (M)-HT-Cbx7-Delta-CD | depositor partial sequence | sequence record 156806 | Cbx7-Delta-CD
AGAGACCGAGCATCGGGGTATAGGAAGAGAGGTCCGAAACCCAAGCGGCTTCTGCTGCAGCGGCTGTACA
GCATGGACCTGCGGAGCTCCCACAAGGCCAAGGGCAAGGAGAAGCTCTGCTTCTCCCTGACGTGCCCACT
CGGCAGCGGGAGCCCTGAGGGGGTGGTCAAGGCGGGGGCACCTGAGCTGGTGGACAAGGGCCCCTTGGTG
CCCACCCTGCCCTTCCCGCTCCGCAAGCCCCGAAAGGCCCACAAGTACCTGCGGCTCTCGCGCAAGAAGT
TCCCGCCCCGCGGGCCCAACCTGGAGAGCCACAGCCATCGACGGGAGCTCTTCCTGCAGGAGCCACCGGC
CCCAGACGTCCTGCAGGCGGCTGGCGAGTGGGAGCCTGCTGCGCAGCCCCCTGAAGAGGAGGCAGATGCC
GACCTGGCCGAGGGGCCCCCTCCCTGGACACCTGCGCTCCCCTCAAGTGAGGTGACCGTGACCGACATCA
CCGCCAACTCCATCACCGTCACCTTCCGCGAGGCCCAGGCAGCTGAGGGCTTCTTCCGAGACCGCAGTGG
GAAGTTCTGA
