>Addgene plasmid #82521 | pTRIPZ (M)-HT-Cbx7-Delta-CD | addgene partial sequence | sequence record 171225 | Addgene Partial NGS Result
ATGGCAGAAATCGGTACTGGCTTTCCATTCGACCCCCATTATGTGGAAGTCCTGGGCGAGCGCATGCACT
ACGTCGATGTTGGTCCGCGCGATGGCACCCCTGTGCTGTTCCTGCACGGTAACCCGACCTCCTCCTACGT
GTGGCGCAACATCATCCCGCATGTTGCACCGACCCATCGCTGCATTGCTCCAGACCTGATCGGTATGGGC
AAATCCGACAAACCAGACCTGGGTTATTTCTTCGACGACCACGTCCGCTTCATGGATGCCTTCATCGAAG
CCCTGGGTCTGGAAGAGGTCGTCCTGGTCATTCACGACTGGGGCTCCGCTCTGGGTTTCCACTGGGCCAA
GCGCAATCCAGAGCGCGTCAAAGGTATTGCATTTATGGAGTTCATCCGCCCTATCCCGACCTGGGACGAA
TGGCCAGAATTTGCCCGCGAGACCTTCCAGGCCTTCCGCACCACCGACGTCGGCCGCAAGCTGATCATCG
ATCAGAACGTTTTTATCGAGGGTACGCTGCCGATGGGTGTCGTCCGCCCGCTGACTGAAGTCGAGATGGA
CCATTACCGCGAGCCGTTCCTGAATCCTGTTGACCGCGAGCCACTGTGGCGCTTCCCAAACGAGCTGCCA
ATCGCCGGTGAGCCAGCGAACATCGTCGCGCTGGTCGAAGAATACATGGACTGGCTGCACCAGTCCCCTG
TCCCGAAGCTGCTGTTCTGGGGCACCCCAGGCGTTCTGATCCCACCGGCCGAAGCCGCTCGCCTGGCCAA
AAGCCTGCCTAACTGCAAGGCTGTGGACATCGGCCCGGGTCTGAATCTGCTGCAAGAAGACAACCCGGAC
CTGATCGGCAGCGAGATCGCGCGCTGGCTGTCGACGCTCGAGATTTCCGGCGCGAATTCACTTGCTAGAG
ACCGAGCATCGGGGTATAGGAAGAGAGGTCCGAAACCCAAGCGGCTTCTGCTGCAGCGGCTGTACAGCAT
GGACCTGCGGAGCTCCCACAAGGCCAAGGGCAAGGAGAAGCTCTGCTTCTCCCTGACGTGCCCACTCGGC
AGCGGGAGCCCTGAGGGGGTGGTCAAGGCGGGGGCACCTGAGCTGGTGGACAAGGGCCCCTTGGTGCCCA
CCCTGCCCTTCCCGCTCCGCAAGCCCCGAAAGGCCCACAAGTACCTGCGGCTCTCGCGCAAGAAGTTCCC
GCCCCGCGGGCCCAACCTGGAGAGCCACAGCCATCGACGGGAGCTCTTCCTGCAGGAGCCACCGGCCCCA
GACGTCCTGCAGGCGGCTGGCGAGTGGGAGCCTGCTGCGCAGCCCCCTGAAGAGGAGGCAGATGCCGACC
TGGCCGAGGGGCCCCCTCCCTGGACACCTGCGCTCCCCTCAAGTGAGGTGACCGTGACCGACATCACCGC
CAACTCCATCACCGTCACCTTCCGCGAGGCCCAGGCAGCTGAGGGCTTCTTCCGAGACCGCAGTGGGAAG
TTCTGAGCGGACGCGTGGCCTCCGCGCCGGGTTTTGGCGCCTCCCGCGGGCGCCCCCCTCCTCACGGCGA
GCGCTGCCACGTCAGACGAAGGGCGCAGCGAGCGTCCTGATCCTTCCGCCCGGACGCTCAGGACAGCGGC
CCGCTGCTCATAAGACTCGGCCTTAGAACCCCAGTATCAGCAGAAGGACATTTTAGGACGGGACTTGGGT
GACTCTAGGGCACTGGTTTTCTTTCCAGAGAGCGGAACAGGCGAGGAAAAGTAGTCCCTTCTCGGCGATT
CTGCGGAGGGATCTCCGTGGGGCGGTGAACGCCGATGATTATATAAGGACGCGCCGGGTGTGGCACAGCT
AGTTCCGTCGCAGCCGGGATTTGGGTCGCGGTTCTTGTTTGTGGATCGCTGTGATCGTCACTTGGTGAGT
AGCGGGCTGCTGGGCTGGCCGGGGCTTTCGTGGCCGCCGGGCCGCTCGGTGGGACGGAAGCGTGTGGAGA
GACCGCCAAGGGCTGTAGTCTGGGTCCGCGAGCAAGGTTGCCCTGAACTGGGGGTTGGGGGGAGCGCAGC
AAAATGGCGGCTGTTCCCGAGTCTTGAATGGAAGACGCTTGTGAGGCGGGCTGTGAGGTCGTTGAAACAA
GGTGGGGGGCATGGTGGGCGGCAAGAACCCAAGGTCTTGAGGCCTTCGCTAATGCGGGAAAGCTCTTATT
CGGGTGAGATGGGCTGGGGCACCATCTGGGGACCCTGACGTGAAGTTTGTCACTGACTGGAGAACTCGGT
TTGTCGTCTGTTGCGGGGGCGGCAGTTATGGCGGTGCCGTTGGGCAGTGCACCCGTACCTTTGGGAGCGC
GCGCCCTCGTCGTGTCGTGACGTCACCCGTTCTGTTGGCTTATAATGCAGGGTGGGGCCACCTGCCGGTA
GGTGTGCGGTAGGCTTTTCTCCGTCGCAGGACGCAGGGTTCGGGCCTAGGGTAGGCTCTCCTGAATCGAC
AGGCGCCGGACCTCTGGTGAGGGGAGGGATAAGTGAGGCGTCAGTTTCTTTGGTCGGTTTTATGTACCTA
TCTTCTTAAGTAGCTGAAGCTCCGGTTTTGAACTATGCGCTCGGGGTTGGCGAGTGTGTTTTGTGAAGTT
TTTTAGGCACCTTTTGAAATGTAATCATTTGGGTCAATATGTAATTTTCAGTGTTAGACTAGTAAATTGT
CCGCTAAATTCTGGCCGTTTTTGGCTTTTTTGTTAGACGCTAGCGGATCCGCCACCATGTCTAGGCTGGA
CAAGAGCAAAGTCATAAACGGAGCTCTGGAATTACTCAATGGTGTCGGTATCGAAGGCCTGACGACAAGG
AAACTCGCTCAAAAGCTGGGAGTTGAGCAGCCTACCCTGTACTGGCACGTGAAGAACAAGCGGGCCCTGC
TCGATGCCCTGCCAATCGAGATGCTGGACAGGCATCATACCCACTTCTGCCCCCTGGAAGGCGAGTCATG
GCAAGACTTTCTGCGGAACAACGCCAAGTCATACCGCTGTGCTCTCCTCTCACATCGCGACGGGGCTAAA
GTGCATCTCGGCACCCGCCCAACAGAGAAACAGTACGAAACCCTGGAAAATCAGCTCGCGTTCCTGTGTC
AGCAAGGCTTCTCCCTGGAGAACGCACTGTACGCTCTGTCCGCCGTGGGCCACTTTACACTGGGCTGCGT
ATTGGAGGAACAGGAGCATCAAGTAGCAAAAGAGGAAAGAGAGACACCTACCACCGATTCTATGCCCCCA
CTTCTGAGACAAGCAATTGAGCTGTTCGACCGGCAGGGAGCCGAACCTGCCTTCCTTTTCGGCCTGGAAC
TAATCATATGTGGCCTGGAGAAACAGCTAAAGTGCGAAAGCGGCGGGCCGACCGACGCCCTTGACGATTT
TGACTTAGACATGCTCCCAGCCGATGCCCTTGACGATTTTGACCTTGACATGCTCCCCGGGTAAGGATCC
GCGGCCGCAAATTCCGCCCCTCTCCCTCCCCCCCCCCTAACGTTACTGGCCGAAGCCGCTTGGAATAAGG
CCGGTGTGCGTTTGTCTATATGTTATTTTCCACCATATTGCCGTCTTTTGGCAATGTGAGGGCCCGGAAA
CCTGGCCCTGTCTTCTTGACGAGCATTCCTAGGGGTCTTTCCCCTCTCGCCAAAGGAATGCAAGGTCTGT
TGAATGTCGTGAAGGAAGCAGTTCCTCTGGAAGCTTCTTGAAGACAAACAACGTCTGTAGCGACCCTTTG
CAGGCAGCGGAACCCCCCACCTGGCGACAGGTGCCTCTGCGGCCAAAAGCCACGTGTATAAGATACACCT
GCAAAGGCGGCACAACCCCAGTGCCACGTTGTGAGTTGGATAGTTGTGGAAAGAGTCAAATGGCTCTCCT
CAAGCGTATTCAACAAGGGGCTGAAGGATGCCCAGAAGGTACCCCATTGTATGGGATCTGATCTGGGGCC
TCGGTGCACATGCTTTACATGTGTTTAGTCGAGGTTAAAAAAACGTCTAGGCCCCCCGAACCACGGGGAC
GTGGTTTTCCTTTGAAAAACACGATAATACCATGGCCACCGAGTACAAGCCCACGGTGCGCCTCGCCACC
CGCGACGACGTCCCCCGGGCCGTACGCACCCTCGCCGCCGCGTTCGCCGACTACCCCGCCACGCGCCACA
CCGTCGACCCGGACCGCCACATCGAGCGGGTCACCGAGCTGCAAGAACTCTTCCTCACGCGCGTCGGGCT
CGACATCGGCAAGGTGTGGGTCGCGGACGACGGCGCCGCGGTGGCGGTCTGGACCACGCCGGAGAGCGTC
GAAGCGGGGGCGGTGTTCGCCGAGATCGGCTCGCGCATGGCCGAGTTGAGCGGTTCCCGGCTGGCCGCGC
AGCAACAGATGGAAGGCCTCCTGGCGCCGCACCGGCCCAAGGAGCCCGCGTGGTTCCTGGCCACCGTCGG
CGTCTCGCCCGACCACCAGGGCAAGGGTCTGGGCAGCGCCGTCGTGCTCCCCGGAGTGGAGGCGGCCGAG
CGCGCTGGGGTGCCCGCCTTCCTGGAGACCTCCGCGCCCCGCAACCTCCCCTTCTACGAGCGGCTCGGCT
TCACCGTCACCGCCGACGTCGAGGTGCCCGAAGGACCGCGCACCTGGTGCATGACCCGCAAGCCCGGTGC
CTGAGTTCGCGTCTGGAACAATCAACCTCTGGATTACAAAATTTGTGAAAGATTGACTGGTATTCTTAAC
TATGTTGCTCCTTTTACGCTATGTGGATACGCTGCTTTAATGCCTTTGTATCATGCTATTGCTTCCCGTA
TGGCTTTCATTTTCTCCTCCTTGTATAAATCCTGGTTGCTGTCTCTTTATGAGGAGTTGTGGCCCGTTGT
CAGGCAACGTGGCGTGGTGTGCACTGTGTTTGCTGACGCAACCCCCACTGGTTGGGGCATTGCCACCACC
TGTCAGCTCCTTTCCGGGACTTTCGCTTTCCCCCTCCCTATTGCCACGGCGGAACTCATCGCCGCCTGCC
TTGCCCGCTGCTGGACAGGGGCTCGGCTGTTGGGCACTGACAATTCCGTGGTGTTGTCGGGGAAGCTGAC
GTCCTTTCCATGGCTGCTCGCCTGTGTTGCCACCTGGATTCTGCGCGGGACGTCCTTCTGCTACGTCCCT
TCGGCCCTCAATCCAGCGGACCTTCCTTCCCGCGGCCTGCTGCCGGCTCTGCGGCCTCTTCCGCGTCTTC
GCCTTCGCCCTCAGACGAGTCGGATCTCCCTTTGGGCCGCCTCCCCGCCTGGAATTAATTCTGCAGTCGA
GACCTAGAAAAACATGGAGCAATCACAAGTAGCAATACAGCAGCTACCAATGCTGATTGTGCCTGGCTAG
AAGCACAAGAGGAGGAGGAGGTGGGTTTTCCAGTCACACCTCAGGTACCTTTAAGACCAATGACTTACAA
GGCAGCTGTAGATCTTAGCCACTTTTTAAAAGAAAAGAGGGGACTGGAAGGGCTAATTCACTCCCAACGA
AGACAAGATCTGCTTTTTGCTTGTACTGGGTCTCTCTGGTTAGACCAGATCTGAGCCTGGGAGCTCTCTG
GCTAACTAGGGAACCCACTGCTTAAGCCTCAATAAAGCTTGCCTTGAGTGCTTCAAGTAGTGTGTGCCCG
TCTGTTGTGTGACTCTGGTAACTAGAGATCCCTCAGACCCTTTTAGTCAGTGTGGAAAATCTCTAGCAGT
AGTAGTTCATGTCATCTTATTATTCAGTATTTATAACTTGCAAAGAAATGAATATCAGAGAGTGAGAGGC
CTTGACATTGTTTAAACCCGCTGATCAGCCTCGACTGTGCCTTCTAGTTGCCAGCCATCTGTTGTTTGCC
CCTCCCCCGTGCCTTCCTTGACCCTGGAAGGTGCCACTCCCACTGTCCTTTCCTAATAAAATGAGGAAAT
TGCATCGCATTGTCTGAGTAGGTGTCATTCTATTCTGGGGGGTGGGGTGGGGCAGGACAGCAAGGGGGAG
GATTGGGAAGACAATAGCAGGCATGCTGGGGATGCGGTGGGCTCTATGGCTTCTGAGGCGGAAAGAACCA
GCTGGGGCTCTAGGGGGTATCCCC
[124 nt withheld, positions 6045-6168]
C
[91 nt withheld, positions 6170-6260]
A
[49 nt withheld, positions 6262-6310]
CCTTTGACGTTGGAGTCCACGTTCTTT
[37 nt withheld, positions 6338-6374]
ACCCTATCTCGGTCTATTCTTTTGATTTATAAGGGATTTTGCCGATTTCGGCCTATTGGTTAAAAAATGA
GCTGATTTAACAAAAATTTAACGCGAATTAATTCTGTGGAATGTGTGTCAGTTAGGGTGTGGAAAGTCCC
CAGGCTCCCCAGCAGGCAGAAGTATGCAAAGCATGCATCTCAATTAGTCAGCAACCAGGTGTGGAAAGTC
CCCAGGCTCCCCAGCAGGCAGAAGTATGCAAAGCATGCATCTCAATTAGTCAGCAACCATAGTCCCGCCC
CTAACTCCGCCCATCCCGCCCCTAACTCCGCCCAGTTCCGCCCATTCTCCGCCCCATGGCTGACTAATTT
TTTTTATTTATGCAGAGGCCGAGGCCGCCTCTGCCTCTGAGCTATTCCAGAAGTAGTGAGGAGGCTTTTT
TGGAGGCCTAGGCTTTTGCAAAAAGCTCCCGGGAGCTTGTATATCCATTTTCGGATCTGATCAGCACGTG
ATGAAAAAGCCTGAACTCACCGCGACGTCTGTCGAGAAGTTTCTGATCGAAAAGTTCGACAGCGTCTCCG
ACCTGATGCAGCTCTCGGAGGGCGAAGAATCTCGTGCTTTCAGCTTCGATGTAGGAGGGCGTGGATATGT
CCTGCGGGTAAATAGCTGCGCCGATGGTTTCTACAAAGATCGTTATGTTTATCGGCACTTTGCATCGGCC
GCGCTCCCGATTCCGGAAGTGCTTGACATTGGGGAATTAATTCAGCGAGAGCCTGACCTATTGCATCTCC
CGCCGTGCACAGGGTGTCACGTTGCAAGACCTGCCTGAAACCGAACTGCCCGCTGTTCTGCAGCCGGTCG
CGGAGGCCATGGATGCGATCGCTGCGGCCGATCTTAGCCAGACGAGCGGGTTCGGCCCATTCGGACCGCA
AGGAATCGGTCAATACACTACATGGCGTGATTTCATATGCGCGATTGCTGATCCCCATGTGTATCACTGG
CAAACTGTGATGGACGACACCGTCAGTGCGTCCGTCGCGCAGGCTCTCGATGAGCTGATGCTTTGGGCCG
AGGACTGCCCCGAAGTCCGGCACCTCGTGCACGCGGATTTCGGCTCCAACAATGTCCTGACGGACAATGG
CCGCATAACAGCGGTCATTGACTGGAGCGAGGCGATGTTCGGGGATTCCCAATACGAGGTCGCCAACATC
TTCTTCTGGAGGCCGTGGTTGGCTTGTATGGAGCAGCAGACGCGCTACTTCGAGCGGAGGCATCCGGAGC
TTGCAGGATCGCCGCGGCTCCGGGCGTATATGCTCCGCATTGGTCTTGACCAACTCTATCAGAGCTTGGT
TGACGGCAATTTCGATGATGCAGCTTGGGCGCAGGGTCGATGCGACGCAATCGTCCGATCCGGAGCCGGG
ACTGTCGGGCGTACACAAATCGCCCGCAGAAGCGCGGCCGTCTGGACCGATGGCTGTGTAGAAGTACTCG
CCGATAGTGGAAACCGACGCCCCAGCACTCGTCCGAGGGCAAAGGAATAGCACGTGCTACGAGATTTCGA
TTCCACCGCCGCCTTCTATGAAAGGTTGGGCTTCGGAATCGTTTTCCGGGACGCCGGCTGGATGATCCTC
CAGCGCGGGGATCTCATGCTGGAGTTCTTCGCCCACCCCAACTTGTTTATTGCAGCTTATAATGGTTACA
AATAAAGCAATAGCATCACAAATTTCACAAATAAAGCATTTTTTTCACTGCATTCTAGTTGTGGTTTGTC
CAAACTCATCAATGTATCTTATCATGTCTGTATACCGTCGACCTCTAGCTAGAGCTTGGCGTAATCATGG
TCATAGCTGTTTCCTGTGTGAAATTGTTATCCGCTCACAATTCCACACAACATACGAGCCGGAAGCATAA
AGTGTAAAGCCTGGGGTGCCTAATGAGTGAGCTAACTCACATTAATTGCGTTGCGCTCACTGCCCGCTTT
CCAGTCGGGAAACCTGTCGTGCCAGCTGCATTAATGAATCGGCCAACGCGCGGGGAGAGGCGGTTTGCGT
ATTGGGCGCTCTTCCGCTTCCTCGCTCACTGACTCGCTGCGCTCGGTCGTTCGGCTGCGGCGAGCGGTAT
CAGCTCACTCAAAGGCGGTAATACGGTTATCCACAGAATCAGGGGATAACGCAGGAAAGAACATGTGAGC
AAAAGGCCAGCAAAAGGCCAGGAACCGTAAAAAGGCCGCGTTGCTGGCGTTTTTCCATAGGCTCCGCCCC
CCTGACGAGCATCACAAAAATCGACGCTCAAGTCAGAGGTGGCGAAACCCGACAGGACTATAAAGATACC
AGGCGTTTCCCCCTGGAAGCTCCCTCGTGCGCTCTCCTGTTCCGACCCTGCCGCTTACCGGATACCTGTC
CGCCTTTCTCCCTTCGGGAAGCGTGGCGCTTTCTCATAGCTCACGCTGTAGGTATCTCAGTTCGGTGTAG
GTCGTTCGCTCCAAGCTGGGCTGTGTGCACGAACCCCCCGTTCAGCCCGACCGCTGCGCCTTATCCGGTA
ACTATCGTCTTGAGTCCAACCCGGTAAGACACGACTTATCGCCACTGGCAGCAGCCACTGGTAACAGGAT
TAGCAGAGCGAGGTATGTAGGCGGTGCTACAGAGTTCTTGAAGTGGTGGCCTAACTACGGCTACACTAGA
AGAACAGTATTTGGTATCTGCGCTCTGCTGAAGCCAGTTACCTTCGGAAAAAGAGTTGGTAGCTCTTGAT
CCGGCAAACAAACCACCGCTGGTAGCGGTGGTTTTTTTGTTTGCAAGCAGCAGATTACGCGCAGAAAAAA
AGGATCTCAAGAAGATCCTTTGATCTTTTCTACGGGGTCTGACGCTCAGTGGAACGAAAACTCACGTTAA
GGGATTTTGGTCATGAGATTATCAAAAAGGATCTTCACCTAGATCCTTTTAAATTAAAAATGAAGTTTTA
AATCAATCTAAAGTATATATGAGTAAACTTGGTCTGACAGTTACCAATGCTTAATCAGTGAGGCACCTAT
CTCAGCGATCTGTCTATTTCGTTCATCCATAGTTGCCTGACTCCCCGTCGTGTAGATAACTACGATACGG
GAGGGCTTACCATCTGGCCCCAGTGCTGCAATGATACCGCGAGACCCACGCTCACCGGCTCCAGATTTAT
CAGCAATAAACCAGCCAGCCGGAAGGGCCGAGCGCAGAAGTGGTCCTGCAACTTTATCCGCCTCCATCCA
GTCTATTAATTGTTGCCGGGAAGCTAGAGTAAGTAGTTCGCCAGTTAATAGTTTGCGCAACGTTGTTGCC
ATTGCTACAGGCATCGTGGTGTCACGCTCGTCGTTTGGTATGGCTTCATTCAGCTCCGGTTCCCAACGAT
CAAGGCGAGTTACATGATCCCCCATGTTGTGCAAAAAAGCGGTTAGCTCCTTCGGTCCTCCGATCGTTGT
CAGAAGTAAGTTGGCCGCAGTGTTATCACTCATGGTTATGGCAGCACTGCATAATTCTCTTACTGTCATG
CCATCCGTAAGATGCTTTTCTGTGACTGGTGAGTACTCAACCAAGTCATTCTGAGAATAGTGTATGCGGC
GACCGAGTTGCTCTTGCCCGGCGTCAATACGGGATAATACCGCGCCACATAGCAGAACTTTAAAAGTGCT
CATCATTGGAAAACGTTCTTCGGGGCGAAAACTCTCAAGGATCTTACCGCTGTTGAGATCCAGTTCGATG
TAACCCACTCGTGCACCCAACTGATCTTCAGCATCTTTTACTTTCACCAGCGTTTCTGGGTGAGCAAAAA
CAGGAAGGCAAAATGCCGCAAAAAAGGGAATAAGGGCGACACGGAAATGTTGAATACTCATACTCTTCCT
TTTTCAATATTATTGAAGCATTTATCAGGGTTATTGTCTCATGAGCGGATACATATTTGAATGTATTTAG
AAAAATAAACAAATAGGGGTTCCGCGCACATTTCCCCGAAAAGTGCCACCTGACGTCGACGGATCGGGAG
ATCAACTTGTTTATTGCAGCTTATAATGGTTACAAATAAAGCAATAGCATCACAAATTTCACAAATAAAG
CATTTTTTTCACTGCATTCTAGTTGTGGTTTGTCCAAACTCATCAATGTATCTTATCATGTCTGGATCAA
CTGGATAACTCAAGCTAACCAAAATCATCCCAAACTTCCCACCCCATACCCTATTACCACTGCCAATTAC
CTGTGGTTTCATTTACTCTAAACCTGTGATTCCTCTGAATTATTTTCATTTTAAAGAAATTGTATTTGTT
AAATATGTACTACAAACTTAGTAGTTGGAAGGGCTAATTCACTCCCAAAGAAGACAAGATATCCTTGATC
TGTGGATCTACCACACACAAGGCTACTTCCCTGATTAGCAGAACTACACACCAGGGCCAGGGGTCAGATA
TCCACTGACCTTTGGATGGTGCTACAAGCTAGTACCAGTTGAGCCAGATAAGGTAGAAGAGGCCAATAAA
GGAGAGAACACCAGCTTGTTACACCCTGTGAGCCTGCATGGGATGGATGACCCGGAGAGAGAAGTGTTAG
AGTGGAGGTTTGACAGCCGCCTAGCATTTCATCACGTGGCCCGAGAGCTGCATCCGGAGTACTTCAAGAA
CTGCTGATATCGAGCTTGCTACAAGGGACTTTCCGCTGGGGACTTTCCAGGGAGGCGTGGCCTGGGCGGG
ACTGGGGAGTGGCGAGCCCTCAGATCCTGCATATAAGCAGCTGCTTTTTGCCTGTACTGGGTCTCTCTGG
TTAGACCAGATCTGAGCCTGGGAGCTCTCTGGCTAACTAGGGAACCCACTGCTTAAGCCTCAATAAAGCT
TGCCTTGAGTGCTTCAAGTAGTGTGTGCCCGTCTGTTGTGTGACTCTGGTAACTAGAGATCCCTCAGACC
CTTTTAGTCAGTGTGGAAAATCTCTAGCAGTGGCGCCCGAACAGGGACTTGAAAGCGAAAGGGAAACCAG
AGGAGCTCTCTCGACGCAGGACTCGGCTTGCTGAAGCGCGCACGGCAAGAGGCGAGGGGCGGCGACTGGT
GAGTACGCCAAAAATTTTGACTAGCGGAGGCTAGAAGGAGAGAGATGGGTGCGAGAGCGTCAGTATTAAG
CGGGGGAGAATTAGATCGCGATGGGAAAAAATTCGGTTAAGGCCAGGGGGAAAGAAAAAATATAAATTAA
AACATATAGTATGGGCAAGCAGGGAGCTAGAACGATTCGCAGTTAATCCTGGCCTGTTAGAAACATCAGA
AGGCTGTAGACAAATACTGGGACAGCTACAACCATCCCTTCAGACAGGATCAGAAGAACTTAGATCATTA
TATAATACAGTAGCAACCCTCTATTGTGTGCATCAAAGGATAGAGATAAAAGACACCAAGGAAGCTTTAG
ACAAGATAGAGGAAGAGCAAAACAAAAGTAAGACCACCGCACAGCAAGCGGCCGGCCGCTGATCTTCAGA
CCTGGAGGAGGAGATATGAGGGACAATTGGAGAAGTGAATTATATAAATATAAAGTAGTAAAAATTGAAC
CATTAGGAGTAGCACCCACCAAGGCAAAGAGAAGAGTGGTGCAGAGAGAAAAAAGAGCAGTGGGAATAGG
AGCTTTGTTCCTTGGGTTCTTGGGAGCAGCAGGAAGCACTATGGGCGCAGCGTCAATGACGCTGACGGTA
CAGGCCAGACAATTATTGTCTGGTATAGTGCAGCAGCAGAACAATTTGCTGAGGGCTATTGAGGCGCAAC
AGCATCTGTTGCAACTCACAGTCTGGGGCATCAAGCAGCTCCAGGCAAGAATCCTGGCTGTGGAAAGATA
CCTAAAGGATCAACAGCTCCTGGGGATTTGGGGTTGCTCTGGAAAACTCATTTGCACCACTGCTGTGCCT
TGGAATGCTAGTTGGAGTAATAAATCTCTGGAACAGATTTGGAATCACACGACCTGGATGGAGTGGGACA
GAGAAATTAACAATTACACAAGCTTAATACACTCCTTAATTGAAGAATCGCAAAACCAGCAAGAAAAGAA
TGAACAAGAATTATTGGAATTAGATAAATGGGCAAGTTTGTGGAATTGGTTTAACATAACAAATTGGCTG
TGGTATATAAAATTATTCATAATGATAGTAGGAGGCTTGGTAGGTTTAAGAATAGTTTTTGCTGTACTTT
CTATAGTGAATAGAGTTAGGCAGGGATATTCACCATTATCGTTTCAGACCCACCTCCCAACCCCGAGGGG
ACCCGACAGGCCCGAAGGAATAGAAGAAGAAGGTGGAGAGAGAGACAGAGACAGATCCATTCGATTAGTG
AACGGATCGGCACTGCGTGCGCCAATTCTGCAGACAAATGGCAGTATTCATCCACAATTTTAAAAGAAAA
GGGGGGATTGGGGGGTACAGTGCAGGGGAAAGAATAGTAGACATAATAGCAACAGACATACAAACTAAAG
AATTACAAAAACAAATTACAAAAATTCAAAATTTTCGGGTTTATTACAGGGACAGCAGAGATCCAGTTTG
GTTAGTACCGGGCCCGCTCTAGTCCGGAATCAGTCCTGCTCCTCGGCCACGAAGTGCACGCAGTTGCCGG
CCGGGTCGCGCAGGGCGAACTCCCGCCCCCACGGCTGCTCGCCGATCTCGGTCATGGCCGGCCCGGAGGC
GTCCCGGAAGTTCGTGGACACGACCTCCGACCACTCGGCGTACAGCTCGTCCAGGCCGCGCACCCACACC
CAGGCCAGGGTGTTGTCCGGCACCACCTGGTCCTGGACCGCGCTGATGAACAGGGTCACGTCGTCCCGGA
CCACACCGGCGAAGTCGTCCTCCACGAAGTCCCGGGAGAACCCGAGCCGGTCGGTCCAGAACTCGACCGC
TCCGGCGACGTCGCGCGCGGTGAGCACCGGAACGGCACTGGTCAACTTGGCCATGGTGGCCCTCCTATAG
TGAGTCGTATTATACTATGCCGATATACTATGCCGATGATTAATTGTCAACACGTGCTGCAGGTCCGA
